>Addgene plasmid #231871 | pDest17_Gcn4 ILVtoED W | addgene full sequence | sequence record 460771 | Addgene NGS Result
AGATCTCGATCCCGCGAAATTAATACGACTCACTATAGGGAGACCACAACGGTTTCCCTCTAGAAATAAT
TTTGTTTAACTTTAAGAAGGAGATATACATATGTCGTACTACCATCACCATCACCATCACCTCGAATCAA
CAAGTTTGTACAAAAAAGCAGGCTTCGAGAACCTGTATTTTCAGGGTAGCAGCACCGATAGCACCCCGAT
GTTTGAATATGAAAATCTGGAAGATAACAGCAAAGAGTGGACCAGCCTGTTTGATTGGGATGAACCGGAA
ACCACCGATGATGAAAGTGATGCAGATAAAGCAGATGAAAGCGGTAGCGGTTCAGGTAGCGGTAGTCCGG
AAAGCAGCGATCCGGCAGCACTGAAACGTGCCCGTAATACCGAAGCAGCACGTCGTAGCCGTGCACGTAA
ACTGCAGCGTATGAAACAGTTAGAAGATAAGGTTGAAGAACTGCTGTGCAAAAACTATCACCTGGAAAAT
GAAGTTGCCCGTCTGAAAAAGCTGGTTGGTGAACGTTAAGACCCAGCTTTCTTGTACAAAGTGGTTGATT
CGAGGCTGCTAACAAAGCCCGAAAGGAAGCTGAGTTGGCTGCTGCCACCGCTGAGCAATAACTAGCATAA
CCCCTTGGGGCCTCTAAACGGGTCTTGAGGGGTTTTTTGCTGAAAGGAGGAACTATATCCGGATATCCAC
AGGACGGGTGTGGTCGCCATGATCGCGTAGTCGATAGTGGCTCCAAGTAGCGAAGCGAGCAGGACTGGGC
GGCGGCCAAAGCGGTCGGACAGTGCTCCGAGAACGGGTGCGCATAGAAATTGCATCAACGCATATAGCGC
TAGCAGCACGCCATAGTGACTGGCGATGCTGTCGGAATGGACGATATCCCGCAAGAGGCCCGGCAGTACC
GGCATAACCAAGCCTATGCCTACAGCATCCAGGGTGACGGTGCCGAGGATGACGATGAGCGCATTGTTAG
ATTTCATACACGGTGCCTGACTGCGTTAGCAATTTAACTGTGATAAACTACCGCATTAAAGCTTATCGAT
GATAAGCTGTCAAACATGAGAATTCTTGAAGACGAAAGGGCCTCGTGATACGCCTATTTTTATAGGTTAA
TGTCATGATAATAATGGTTTCTTAGACGTCAGGTGGCACTTTTCGGGGAAATGTGCGCGGAACCCCTATT
TGTTTATTTTTCTAAATACATTCAAATATGTATCCGCTCATGAGACAATAACCCTGATAAATGCTTCAAT
AATATTGAAAAAGGAAGAGTATGAGTATTCAACATTTCCGTGTCGCCCTTATTCCCTTTTTTGCGGCATT
TTGCCTTCCTGTTTTTGCTCACCCAGAAACGCTGGTGAAAGTAAAAGATGCTGAAGATCAGTTGGGTGCA
CGAGTGGGTTACATCGAACTGGATCTCAACAGCGGTAAGATCCTTGAGAGTTTTCGCCCCGAAGAACGTT
TTCCAATGATGAGCACTTTTAAAGTTCTGCTATGTGGCGCGGTATTATCCCGTGTTGACGCCGGGCAAGA
GCAACTCGGTCGCCGCATACACTATTCTCAGAATGACTTGGTTGAGTACTCACCAGTCACAGAAAAGCAT
CTTACGGATGGCATGACAGTAAGAGAATTATGCAGTGCTGCCATAACCATGAGTGATAACACTGCGGCCA
ACTTACTTCTGACAACGATCGGAGGACCGAAGGAGCTAACCGCTTTTTTGCACAACATGGGGGATCATGT
AACTCGCCTTGATCGTTGGGAACCGGAGCTGAATGAAGCCATACCAAACGACGAGCGTGACACCACGATG
CCTGCAGCAATGGCAACAACGTTGCGCAAACTATTAACTGGCGAACTACTTACTCTAGCTTCCCGGCAAC
AATTAATAGACTGGATGGAGGCGGATAAAGTTGCAGGACCACTTCTGCGCTCGGCCCTTCCGGCTGGCTG
GTTTATTGCTGATAAATCTGGAGCCGGTGAGCGTGGGTCTCGCGGTATCATTGCAGCACTGGGGCCAGAT
GGTAAGCCCTCCCGTATCGTAGTTATCTACACGACGGGGAGTCAGGCAACTATGGATGAACGAAATAGAC
AGATCGCTGAGATAGGTGCCTCACTGATTAAGCATTGGTAACTGTCAGACCAAGTTTACTCATATATACT
TTAGATTGATTTAAAACTTCATTTTTAATTTAAAAGGATCTAGGTGAAGATCCTTTTTGATAATCTCATG
ACCAAAATCCCTTAACGTGAGTTTTCGTTCCACTGAGCGTCAGACCCCGTAGAAAAGATCAAAGGATCTT
CTTGAGATCCTTTTTTTCTGCGCGTAATCTGCTGCTTGCAAACAAAAAAACCACCGCTACCAGCGGTGGT
TTGTTTGCCGGATCAAGAGCTACCAACTCTTTTTCCGAAGGTAACTGGCTTCAGCAGAGCGCAGATACCA
AATACTGTCCTTCTAGTGTAGCCGTAGTTAGGCCACCACTTCAAGAACTCTGTAGCACCGCCTACATACC
TCGCTCTGCTAATCCTGTTACCAGTGGCTGCTGCCAGTGGCGATAAGTCGTGTCTTACCGGGTTGGACTC
AAGACGATAGTTACCGGATAAGGCGCAGCGGTCGGGCTGAACGGGGGGTTCGTGCACACAGCCCAGCTTG
GAGCGAACGACCTACACCGAACTGAGATACCTACAGCGTGAGCTATGAGAAAGCGCCACGCTTCCCGAAG
GGAGAAAGGCGGACAGGTATCCGGTAAGCGGCAGGGTCGGAACAGGAGAGCGCACGAGGGAGCTTCCAGG
GGGAAACGCCTGGTATCTTTATAGTCCTGTCGGGTTTCGCCACCTCTGACTTGAGCGTCGATTTTTGTGA
TGCTCGTCAGGGGGGCGGAGCCTATGGAAAAACGCCAGCAACGCGGCCTTTTTACGGTTCCTGGCCTTTT
GCTGGCCTTTTGCTCACATGTTCTTTCCTGCGTTATCCCCTGATTCTGTGGATAACCGTATTACCGCCTT
TGAGTGAGCTGATACCGCTCGCCGCAGCCGAACGACCGAGCGCAGCGAGTCAGTGAGCGAGGAAGCGGAA
GAGCGCCTGATGCGGTATTTTCTCCTTACGCATCTGTGCGGTATTTCACACCGCAATGGTGCACTCTCAG
TACAATCTGCTCTGATGCCGCATAGTTAAGCCAGTATACACTCCGCTATCGCTACGTGACTGGGTCATGG
CTGCGCCCCGACACCCGCCAACACCCGCTGACGCGCCCTGACGGGCTTGTCTGCTCCCGGCATCCGCTTA
CAGACAAGCTGTGACCGTCTCCGGGAGCTGCATGTGTCAGAGGTTTTCACCGTCATCACCGAAACGCGCG
AGGCAGCTGCGGTAAAGCTCATCAGCGTGGTCGTGAAGCGATTCACAGATGTCTGCCTGTTCATCCGCGT
CCAGCTCGTTGAGTTTCTCCAGAAGCGTTAATGTCTGGCTTCTGATAAAGCGGGCCATGTTAAGGGCGGT
TTTTTCCTGTTTGGTCACTGATGCCTCCGTGTAAGGGGGATTTCTGTTCATGGGGGTAATGATACCGATG
AAACGAGAGAGGATGCTCACGATACGGGTTACTGATGATGAACATGCCCGGTTACTGGAACGTTGTGAGG
GTAAACAACTGGCGGTATGGATGCGGCGGGACCAGAGAAAAATCACTCAGGGTCAATGCCAGCGCTTCGT
TAATACAGATGTAGGTGTTCCACAGGGTAGCCAGCAGCATCCTGCGATGCAGATCCGGAACATAATGGTG
CAGGGCGCTGACTTCCGCGTTTCCAGACTTTACGAAACACGGAAACCGAAGACCATTCATGTTGTTGCTC
AGGTCGCAGACGTTTTGCAGCAGCAGTCGCTTCACGTTCGCTCGCGTATCGGTGATTCATTCTGCTAACC
AGTAAGGCAACCCCGCCAGCCTAGCCGGGTCCTCAACGACAGGAGCACGATCATGCGCACCCGTGGCCAG
GACCCAACGCTGCCCGAGATGCGCCGCGTGCGGCTGCTGGAGATGGCGGACGCGATGGATATGTTCTGCC
AAGGGTTGGTTTGCGCATTCACAGTTCTCCGCAAGAATTGATTGGCTCCAATTCTTGGAGTGGTGAATCC
GTTAGCGAGGTGCCGCCGGCTTCCATTCAGGTCGAGGTGGCCCGGCTCCATGCACCGCGACGCAACGCGG
GGAGGCAGACAAGGTATAGGGCGGCGCCTACAATCCATGCCAACCCGTTCCATGTGCTCGCCGAGGCGGC
ATAAATCGCCGTGACGATCAGCGGTCCAATGATCGAAGTTAGGCTGGTAAGAGCCGCGAGCGATCCTTGA
AGCTGTCCCTGATGGTCGTCATCTACCTGCCTGGACAGCATGGCCTGCAACGCGGGCATCCCGATGCCGC
CGGAAGCGAGAAGAATCATAATGGGGAAGGCCATCCAGCCTCGCGTCGCGAACGCCAGCAAGACGTAGCC
CAGCGCGTCGGCCGCCATGCCGGCGATAATGGCCTGCTTCTCGCCGAAACGTTTGGTGGCGGGACCAGTG
ACGAAGGCTTGAGCGAGGGCGTGCAAGATTCCGAATACCGCAAGCGACAGGCCGATCATCGTCGCGCTCC
AGCGAAAGCGGTCCTCGCCGAAAATGACCCAGAGCGCTGCCGGCACCTGTCCTACGAGTTGCATGATAAA
GAAGACAGTCATAAGTGCGGCGACGATAGTCATGCCCCGCGCCCACCGGAAGGAGCTGACTGGGTTGAAG
GCTCTCAAGGGCATCGGTCGATCGACGCTCTCCCTTATGCGACTCCTGCATTAGGAAGCAGCCCAGTAGT
AGGTTGAGGCCGTTGAGCACCGCCGCCGCAAGGAATGGTGCATGCAAGGAGATGGCGCCCAACAGTCCCC
CGGCCACGGGGCCTGCCACCATACCCACGCCGAAACAAGCGCTCATGAGCCCGAAGTGGCGAGCCCGATC
TTCCCCATCGGTGATGTCGGCGATATAGGCGCCAGCAACCGCACCTGTGGCGCCGGTGATGCCGGCCACG
ATGCGTCCGGCGTAGAGGATCG
Features (pLannotate 1.2.2; 17 found; start..end, strand, type, name):
     21..39      +  promoter       T7 promoter: promoter for bacteriophage T7 RNA polymerase
     71..93      +  RBS            RBS: efficient ribosome binding site from bacteriophage T7 gene 10 (Olins and Rangwala, 1989)
    111..131     +  CDS            8xHis (fragment): 8xHis affinity tag
    140..164     +  protein_bind   attB1: mutant version of attB; recombination site for the Gateway® BP reaction BP Clonase™
    179..526     +  CDS            GCN4 (fragment): GCN4_YEAST - Also known as AAS101 From Saccharomyces cerevisiae (strain ATCC 204508 / S288c) (Baker's yeast).
    531..555     -  protein_bind   attB2: mutant version of attB; recombination site for the Gateway® BP reaction BP Clonase™
    565..614     +  CDS            SET1 (fragment): solubility-enhancement tag derived from T7 phage gene 10B
    622..669     +  terminator     T7 terminator: transcription terminator for bacteriophage T7 RNA polymerase
    695..987     -  CDS            TcR (fragment): tetracycline efflux protein; tet; confers resistance to tetracycline
   1035..1063    -  promoter       tet promoter: E. coli promoter for tetracycline efflux protein gene
   1176..1280    +  promoter       AmpR promoter: bla
   1281..2141    +  CDS            AmpR: β-lactamase; bla; confers resistance to ampicillin, carbenicillin, and related antibiotics
   2312..2900    +  rep_origin     ori: high-copy-number ColE1/pMB1/pBR322/pUC origin of replication
   3086..3225    -  misc_feature   bom: basis of mobility region from pBR322
   3327..3518    -  CDS            rop: Rop protein, which maintains plasmids at low copy number; rop
   3535..3915    +  CDS            YPB1_ECOLX: Protein predicted: Swiss-Prot protein existence level 4. From Escherichia coli.
   4157..5061    -  CDS            TcR (fragment): tetracycline efflux protein; tet; confers resistance to tetracycline
