[The description below was written by a language model from this plasmid's Addgene catalogue record and pLannotate feature annotations shown in this document.]
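Description:
pDest17_Gcn4 ILVtoED W is a bacterial expression plasmid built on the Gateway destination vector pDest17 for producing a mutant form of the budding yeast transcription factor Gcn4 in E. coli. The backbone is pBR322-derived. It carries a ColE1/pMB1-type origin together with the bom mobilisation region and the rop gene, which keeps copy number low, in line with the catalogue's low-copy designation. Selection is by ampicillin through the β-lactamase gene and its promoter. The annotated tetracycline-resistance sequences are only fragments left over from pBR322 and should not be taken as a working marker.

The expression cassette consists of a T7 promoter and the phage T7 gene 10 ribosome binding site, followed by an N-terminal polyhistidine tag (recorded as 6xHis, though the annotation software matched it as a fragment of a longer His tag). Next come attB1, the Gcn4 coding sequence, attB2 and a T7 terminator. The attB sites are the scars of the Gateway recombination used to insert the gene. The catalogue also lists a TEV protease cleavage site at the N terminus, which would let the tag be removed after purification, but the feature table does not annotate it separately. The annotated GCN4 region is about 350 nt and is flagged as a fragment, so the insert appears to encode only part of the protein.

The insert carries the substitutions N126W, I128E, V130E, V135E, L137D and I142D, which replace aliphatic residues with acidic ones and introduce a tryptophan. Because transcription depends on T7 RNA polymerase, expression requires a host that supplies it, and the depositors recommend a BL21 pLysS strain. The associated study concerns the roles of condensates and soluble complexes in transcription factor function.
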