Addgene plasmid #231871: pDest17_Gcn4 ILVtoED W
Purpose: Bacterial expression of N-terminally 6His tagged Gcn4 ILVtoED W
Depositing lab: Aseem Ansari & Tanja Mittag. Depositing organization: St. Jude Children's Research Hospital. Publication: Reconciling competing models on the roles of condensates and soluble complexes in transcription factor function. Bremer A, Lang WH, Kempen RP, Sweta K, Taylor AB, Borgia MB, Ansari AZ, Mittag T. bioRxiv [Preprint]. 2024 Nov 22:2024.11.21.624739. doi: 10.1101/2024.11.21.624739. PubMed 39605529.
Backbone
  Vector backbone: pDest17
  Backbone manufacturer: Invtirogen
  Vector type: Bacterial Expression
Growth in bacteria
  Bacterial resistance: Ampicillin, 100 μg/mL
  Growth temperature: 37°C
  Growth strain: DH5alpha
  Copy number: Low Copy
Gene/Insert
  Gene/Insert name: Gcn4 ILVtoED W
  Species: S. cerevisiae (budding yeast)
  Mutation: N126W, I128E, V130E, V135E, L137D, I142D
  Promoter: T7
  Tag / fusion protein: 6xHis, TEV cleavage site (N terminal on backbone)
  Cloning method: Gateway Cloning
Terms and licenses: Academic/Nonprofit Terms; Industry Terms: Not Available to Industry
Depositor comments: The depositing lab recommends using BL21_pLysS strain for protein expression and purification. Please visit https://doi.org/10.1101/2024.11.21.624739 for bioRxiv preprint.
How to cite: pDest17_Gcn4 ILVtoED W was a gift from Aseem Ansari & Tanja Mittag (Addgene plasmid # 231871 ; http://n2t.net/addgene:231871 ; RRID:Addgene_231871)
