>Addgene plasmid #231871 | pDest17_Gcn4 ILVtoED W | depositor partial sequence | sequence record 455702 | Orf Sequence
GGTAGCAGCACCGATAGCACCCCGATGTTTGAATATGAAAATCTGGAAGATAACAGCAAAGAGTGGACCA
GCCTGTTTGATTGGGATGAACCGGAAACCACCGATGATGAAAGTGATGCAGATAAAGCAGATGAAAGCGG
TAGCGGTTCAGGTAGCGGTAGTCCGGAAAGCAGCGATCCGGCAGCACTGAAACGTGCCCGTAATACCGAA
GCAGCACGTCGTAGCCGTGCACGTAAACTGCAGCGTATGAAACAGTTAGAAGATAAGGTTGAAGAACTGC
TGTGCAAAAACTATCACCTGGAAAATGAAGTTGCCCGTCTGAAAAAGCTGGTTGGTGAACGT
